Addgene plasmid #170295: LentiCRISPRv2bleo-Nectin-2
Purpose: A knock-out vector for the mouse Nectin-2
Depositing lab: Michiyuki Matsuda. Depositing organization: Kyoto University, Graduate School of Biostudies. Publication: Functional visualization of NK Cell-mediated killing of metastatic single tumor cells. Ichise H, Tsukamoto S, Hirashima T, Konishi Y, Oki C, Tsukiji S, Iwano S, Miyawaki A, Sumiyama K, Terai K, Matsuda M. Elife. 2022 Feb 3;11. pii: 76269. doi: 10.7554/eLife.76269. PubMed 35113018.
Backbone
  Vector backbone: LentiCRISPRv2puro
  Backbone manufacturer: https://www.addgene.org/52961/
  Modifications to backbone: a puromycin-resistant gene in lentiCRISPR v2 vector was replaced with a bleomycin-resistant gene.
  Vector type: Lentiviral, CRISPR
  Selectable markers: Zeocin
Growth in bacteria
  Bacterial resistance: Ampicillin, 100 μg/mL
  Growth temperature: 37°C
  Growth strain: NEB Stable
  Copy number: High Copy
Gene/Insert
  Gene/Insert name: A gRNA targeting the mouse Nectin-2 gene.
  gRNA/shRNA sequence: Nectin-2
  Cloning method: Restriction Enzyme; 5′ cloning site BsmBI (unknown if destroyed); 3′ cloning site BsmBI (unknown if destroyed)
  Sequencing primers: 5′ hU6-F
Terms and licenses: Academic/Nonprofit Terms; Industry Terms: Not Available to Industry
How to cite: LentiCRISPRv2bleo-Nectin-2 was a gift from Michiyuki Matsuda (Addgene plasmid # 170295 ; http://n2t.net/addgene:170295 ; RRID:Addgene_170295)
