[The description below was written by a language model from this plasmid's Addgene catalogue record and pLannotate feature annotations shown in this document.]
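Description:
LentiCRISPRv2bleo-Nectin-2 is an all-in-one lentiviral CRISPR knock-out vector for the mouse Nectin-2 gene. It is derived from lentiCRISPR v2, with the puromycin-resistance gene replaced by a bleomycin/Zeocin-resistance gene. In bacteria it is maintained as a high-copy plasmid through a ColE1/pUC-type origin with ampicillin selection (AmpR), and an f1 origin is also present. The viral portion is a third-generation, self-inactivating HIV-1 design. A CMV enhancer/promoter fused to a truncated 5' LTR drives genomic RNA production in packaging cells. It is followed by the Ψ packaging signal with a gag fragment, the RRE for Rev-dependent nuclear export, the cPPT/CTS, a WPRE to boost transcript expression, and a ΔU3 3' LTR that silences LTR promoter activity after integration.

Two expression units sit between the LTRs. A human U6 (Pol III) promoter drives the Nectin-2-targeting guide, which was cloned via BsmBI sites upstream of the S. pyogenes gRNA scaffold; the record does not give the actual spacer sequence. Downstream, an EF-1α core promoter drives S. pyogenes Cas9. In the annotated sequence Cas9 is followed by an EMCV IRES and BleoR (Sh ble), so nuclease and Zeocin resistance are translated from a single transcript. A second BleoR cassette lies outside the LTRs in the plasmid backbone, under SV40 and EM7 promoters with an SV40 poly(A) signal, and would not be packaged into virus.

The vector is meant for transducing mouse cells, selecting them with Zeocin and disrupting Nectin-2. The associated publication concerns imaging of NK cell-mediated killing of metastatic tumour cells.
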