Features (pLannotate 1.2.2; 34 found; start..end, strand, type, name):
     31..83      -  misc_feature   bom (fragment): basis of mobility region from pBR322
    238..617     +  enhancer       CMV enhancer: human cytomegalovirus immediate early enhancer
    618..817     +  promoter       CMV promoter: human cytomegalovirus (CMV) immediate early promoter
    835..1015    +  LTR            5' LTR (truncated): truncated 5' long terminal repeat (LTR) from HIV-1
   1062..1187    +  misc_feature   HIV-1 Ψ: packaging signal of human immunodeficiency virus type 1
   1171..1534    +  CDS            HIV-1 gag (fragment): gag protein from human immunodeficiency virus 1; gag
   1680..1913    +  misc_feature   RRE: The Rev response element (RRE) of HIV-1 allows for Rev-dependent mRNA export from the nucleus to the cytoplasm.
   2290..2390    +  CDS            Rev (fragment): human immunodeficiency virus 1 (HIV-1) Rev protein; rev; enhances nuclear export of unspliced and incompletely spliced viral mRNAs
   2440..2557    +  misc_feature   cPPT/CTS: central polypurine tract and central termination sequence of HIV-1
   2608..2848    +  promoter       U6 promoter: RNA polymerase III promoter for human U6 snRNA
   2878..2953    +  misc_RNA       gRNA scaffold: guide RNA scaffold for the Streptococcus pyogenes CRISPR/Cas9 system
   2971..2989    +  CDS            small t antigen (fragment): SV40 (simian virus 40) small t antigen
   3015..3226    +  promoter       EF-1α core promoter: core promoter for human elongation factor EF-1α
   3251..7354    +  CDS            Cas9: Cas9 (Csn1) endonuclease from the Streptococcus pyogenes Type II CRISPR/Cas system generates RNA-guided double strand breaks in DNA
   7493..8063    +  misc_feature   IRES2: internal ribosome entry site (IRES) of the encephalomyocarditis virus (EMCV)
   8057..8431    +  CDS            BleoR: antibiotic-binding protein; Sh ble from Streptoalloteichus hindustanus; confers resistance to bleomycin, phleomycin, and Zeocin™
   8447..9035    +  misc_feature   WPRE: woodchuck hepatitis virus posttranscriptional regulatory element
   9086..9105    +  misc_feature   cPPT/CTS (fragment): central polypurine tract and central termination sequence of HIV-1
   9107..9340    +  LTR            3' LTR (ΔU3): self-inactivating 3' long terminal repeat (LTR) from HIV-1
   9372..9596    +  polyA_signal   bGH poly(A) signal: bovine growth hormone polyadenylation signal
   9600..9621    +  promoter       SV40 promoter (fragment): SV40 enhancer and early promoter
   9642..10070   +  rep_origin     f1 ori (sequence partly withheld): f1 bacteriophage origin of replication; arrow indicates direction of (+) strand synthesis
  10084..10413   +  promoter       SV40 promoter: SV40 enhancer and early promoter
  10461..10508   +  promoter       EM7 promoter: synthetic bacterial promoter&nbsp
  10527..10901   +  CDS            BleoR: antibiotic-binding protein; Sh ble from Streptoalloteichus hindustanus; confers resistance to bleomycin, phleomycin, and Zeocin™
  10911..11036   +  CDS            ble (fragment): BLE_KLEPN - Experimental evidence at protein level: Swiss-Prot protein existence level 1. Binding protein with a strong affinity to the bleomycin family of antibiotics. Binds to CL990; an antimitotic-antibiotic compound. From Klebsiella pneumoniae.
  11031..11152   +  polyA_signal   SV40 poly(A) signal: SV40 polyadenylation signal
  11223..11245   -  protein_bind   lac operator (fragment): The lac repressor binds to the lac operator to inhibit transcription in E. coli. This inhibition can be relieved by adding lactose or isopropyl-β-D-thiogalactopyranoside (IPTG). lac repressor encoded by lacI
  11249..11279   -  promoter       lac promoter: promoter for the E. coli lac operon
  11294..11315   -  protein_bind   CAP binding site: CAP binding activates transcription in the presence of cAMP. E. coli catabolite activator protein
  11328..11420   -  CDS            lacI (fragment): lac repressor; lacI; The lac repressor binds to the lac operator to inhibit transcription in E. coli. This inhibition can be relieved by adding lactose or isopropyl-β-D-thiogalactopyranoside (IPTG).
  11603..12191   -  rep_origin     ori: high-copy-number ColE1/pMB1/pBR322/pUC origin of replication
  12362..13222   -  CDS            AmpR: β-lactamase; bla; confers resistance to ampicillin, carbenicillin, and related antibiotics
  13223..13327   -  promoter       AmpR promoter: bla
>Addgene plasmid #170295 | LentiCRISPRv2bleo-Nectin-2 | addgene full sequence | sequence record 334515 | Addgene NGS Result
GTCGACGGATCGGGAGATCTCCCGATCCCCTATGGTGCACTCTCAGTACAATCTGCTCTGATGCCGCATA
GTTAAGCCAGTATCTGCTCCCTGCTTGTGTGTTGGAGGTCGCTGAGTAGTGCGCGAGCAAAATTTAAGCT
ACAACAAGGCAAGGCTTGACCGACAATTGCATGAAGAATCTGCTTAGGGTTAGGCGTTTTGCGCTGCTTC
GCGATGTACGGGCCAGATATACGCGTTGACATTGATTATTGACTAGTTATTAATAGTAATCAATTACGGG
GTCATTAGTTCATAGCCCATATATGGAGTTCCGCGTTACATAACTTACGGTAAATGGCCCGCCTGGCTGA
CCGCCCAACGACCCCCGCCCATTGACGTCAATAATGACGTATGTTCCCATAGTAACGCCAATAGGGACTT
TCCATTGACGTCAATGGGTGGAGTATTTACGGTAAACTGCCCACTTGGCAGTACATCAAGTGTATCATAT
GCCAAGTACGCCCCCTATTGACGTCAATGACGGTAAATGGCCCGCCTGGCATTATGCCCAGTACATGACC
TTATGGGACTTTCCTACTTGGCAGTACATCTACGTATTAGTCATCGCTATTACCATGGTGATGCGGTTTT
GGCAGTACATCAATGGGCGTGGATAGCGGTTTGACTCACGGGGATTTCCAAGTCTCCACCCCATTGACGT
CAATGGGAGTTTGTTTTGGCACCAAAATCAACGGGACTTTCCAAAATGTCGTAACAACTCCGCCCCATTG
ACGCAAATGGGCGGTAGGCGTGTACGGTGGGAGGTCTATATAAGCAGCGCGTTTTGCCTGTACTGGGTCT
CTCTGGTTAGACCAGATCTGAGCCTGGGAGCTCTCTGGCTAACTAGGGAACCCACTGCTTAAGCCTCAAT
AAAGCTTGCCTTGAGTGCTTCAAGTAGTGTGTGCCCGTCTGTTGTGTGACTCTGGTAACTAGAGATCCCT
CAGACCCTTTTAGTCAGTGTGGAAAATCTCTAGCAGTGGCGCCCGAACAGGGACTTGAAAGCGAAAGGGA
AACCAGAGGAGCTCTCTCGACGCAGGACTCGGCTTGCTGAAGCGCGCACGGCAAGAGGCGAGGGGCGGCG
ACTGGTGAGTACGCCAAAAATTTTGACTAGCGGAGGCTAGAAGGAGAGAGATGGGTGCGAGAGCGTCAGT
ATTAAGCGGGGGAGAATTAGATCGCGATGGGAAAAAATTCGGTTAAGGCCAGGGGGAAAGAAAAAATATA
AATTAAAACATATAGTATGGGCAAGCAGGGAGCTAGAACGATTCGCAGTTAATCCTGGCCTGTTAGAAAC
ATCAGAAGGCTGTAGACAAATACTGGGACAGCTACAACCATCCCTTCAGACAGGATCAGAAGAACTTAGA
TCATTATATAATACAGTAGCAACCCTCTATTGTGTGCATCAAAGGATAGAGATAAAAGACACCAAGGAAG
CTTTAGACAAGATAGAGGAAGAGCAAAACAAAAGTAAGACCACCGCACAGCAAGCGGCCGCTGATCTTCA
GACCTGGAGGAGGAGATATGAGGGACAATTGGAGAAGTGAATTATATAAATATAAAGTAGTAAAAATTGA
ACCATTAGGAGTAGCACCCACCAAGGCAAAGAGAAGAGTGGTGCAGAGAGAAAAAAGAGCAGTGGGAATA
GGAGCTTTGTTCCTTGGGTTCTTGGGAGCAGCAGGAAGCACTATGGGCGCAGCGTCAATGACGCTGACGG
TACAGGCCAGACAATTATTGTCTGGTATAGTGCAGCAGCAGAACAATTTGCTGAGGGCTATTGAGGCGCA
ACAGCATCTGTTGCAACTCACAGTCTGGGGCATCAAGCAGCTCCAGGCAAGAATCCTGGCTGTGGAAAGA
TACCTAAAGGATCAACAGCTCCTGGGGATTTGGGGTTGCTCTGGAAAACTCATTTGCACCACTGCTGTGC
CTTGGAATGCTAGTTGGAGTAATAAATCTCTGGAACAGATTTGGAATCACACGACCTGGATGGAGTGGGA
CAGAGAAATTAACAATTACACAAGCTTAATACACTCCTTAATTGAAGAATCGCAAAACCAGCAAGAAAAG
AATGAACAAGAATTATTGGAATTAGATAAATGGGCAAGTTTGTGGAATTGGTTTAACATAACAAATTGGC
TGTGGTATATAAAATTATTCATAATGATAGTAGGAGGCTTGGTAGGTTTAAGAATAGTTTTTGCTGTACT
TTCTATAGTGAATAGAGTTAGGCAGGGATATTCACCATTATCGTTTCAGACCCACCTCCCAACCCCGAGG
GGACCCGACAGGCCCGAAGGAATAGAAGAAGAAGGTGGAGAGAGAGACAGAGACAGATCCATTCGATTAG
TGAACGGATCGGCACTGCGTGCGCCAATTCTGCAGACAAATGGCAGTATTCATCCACAATTTTAAAAGAA
AAGGGGGGATTGGGGGGTACAGTGCAGGGGAAAGAATAGTAGACATAATAGCAACAGACATACAAACTAA
AGAATTACAAAAACAAATTACAAAAATTCAAAATTTTCGGGTTTATTACAGGGACAGCAGAGATCCAGTT
TGGTTAATTAAGGTACCGAGGGCCTATTTCCCATGATTCCTTCATATTTGCATATACGATACAAGGCTGT
TAGAGAGATAATTAGAATTAATTTGACTGTAAACACAAAGATATTAGTACAAAATACGTGACGTAGAAAG
TAATAATTTCTTGGGTAGTTTGCAGTTTTAAAATTATGTTTTAAAATGGACTATCATATGCTTACCGTAA
CTTGAAAGTATTTCGATTTCTTGGCTTTATATATCTTGTGGAAAGGACGAAACACCGACTGCGGCCCGGG
CCATGGGGTTTTAGAGCTAGAAATAGCAAGTTAAAATAAGGCTAGTCCGTTATCAACTTGAAAAAGTGGC
ACCGAGTCGGTGCTTTTTTGAATTCGCTAGCTAGGTCTTGAAAGGAGTGGGAATTGGCTCCGGTGCCCGT
CAGTGGGCAGAGCGCACATCGCCCACAGTCCCCGAGAAGTTGGGGGGAGGGGTCGGCAATTGATCCGGTG
CCTAGAGAAGGTGGCGCGGGGTAAACTGGGAAAGTGATGTCGTGTACTGGCTCCGCCTTTTTCCCGAGGG
TGGGGGAGAACCGTATATAAGTGCAGTAGTCGCCGTGAACGTTCTTTTTCGCAACGGGTTTGCCGCCAGA
ACACAGGACCGGTTCTAGAGCGCTGCCACCATGGACAAGAAGTACAGCATCGGCCTGGACATCGGCACCA
ACTCTGTGGGCTGGGCCGTGATCACCGACGAGTACAAGGTGCCCAGCAAGAAATTCAAGGTGCTGGGCAA
CACCGACCGGCACAGCATCAAGAAGAACCTGATCGGAGCCCTGCTGTTCGACAGCGGCGAAACAGCCGAG
GCCACCCGGCTGAAGAGAACCGCCAGAAGAAGATACACCAGACGGAAGAACCGGATCTGCTATCTGCAAG
AGATCTTCAGCAACGAGATGGCCAAGGTGGACGACAGCTTCTTCCACAGACTGGAAGAGTCCTTCCTGGT
GGAAGAGGATAAGAAGCACGAGCGGCACCCCATCTTCGGCAACATCGTGGACGAGGTGGCCTACCACGAG
AAGTACCCCACCATCTACCACCTGAGAAAGAAACTGGTGGACAGCACCGACAAGGCCGACCTGCGGCTGA
TCTATCTGGCCCTGGCCCACATGATCAAGTTCCGGGGCCACTTCCTGATCGAGGGCGACCTGAACCCCGA
CAACAGCGACGTGGACAAGCTGTTCATCCAGCTGGTGCAGACCTACAACCAGCTGTTCGAGGAAAACCCC
ATCAACGCCAGCGGCGTGGACGCCAAGGCCATCCTGTCTGCCAGACTGAGCAAGAGCAGACGGCTGGAAA
ATCTGATCGCCCAGCTGCCCGGCGAGAAGAAGAATGGCCTGTTCGGAAACCTGATTGCCCTGAGCCTGGG
CCTGACCCCCAACTTCAAGAGCAACTTCGACCTGGCCGAGGATGCCAAACTGCAGCTGAGCAAGGACACC
TACGACGACGACCTGGACAACCTGCTGGCCCAGATCGGCGACCAGTACGCCGACCTGTTTCTGGCCGCCA
AGAACCTGTCCGACGCCATCCTGCTGAGCGACATCCTGAGAGTGAACACCGAGATCACCAAGGCCCCCCT
GAGCGCCTCTATGATCAAGAGATACGACGAGCACCACCAGGACCTGACCCTGCTGAAAGCTCTCGTGCGG
CAGCAGCTGCCTGAGAAGTACAAAGAGATTTTCTTCGACCAGAGCAAGAACGGCTACGCCGGCTACATTG
ACGGCGGAGCCAGCCAGGAAGAGTTCTACAAGTTCATCAAGCCCATCCTGGAAAAGATGGACGGCACCGA
GGAACTGCTCGTGAAGCTGAACAGAGAGGACCTGCTGCGGAAGCAGCGGACCTTCGACAACGGCAGCATC
CCCCACCAGATCCACCTGGGAGAGCTGCACGCCATTCTGCGGCGGCAGGAAGATTTTTACCCATTCCTGA
AGGACAACCGGGAAAAGATCGAGAAGATCCTGACCTTCCGCATCCCCTACTACGTGGGCCCTCTGGCCAG
GGGAAACAGCAGATTCGCCTGGATGACCAGAAAGAGCGAGGAAACCATCACCCCCTGGAACTTCGAGGAA
GTGGTGGACAAGGGCGCTTCCGCCCAGAGCTTCATCGAGCGGATGACCAACTTCGATAAGAACCTGCCCA
ACGAGAAGGTGCTGCCCAAGCACAGCCTGCTGTACGAGTACTTCACCGTGTATAACGAGCTGACCAAAGT
GAAATACGTGACCGAGGGAATGAGAAAGCCCGCCTTCCTGAGCGGCGAGCAGAAAAAGGCCATCGTGGAC
CTGCTGTTCAAGACCAACCGGAAAGTGACCGTGAAGCAGCTGAAAGAGGACTACTTCAAGAAAATCGAGT
GCTTCGACTCCGTGGAAATCTCCGGCGTGGAAGATCGGTTCAACGCCTCCCTGGGCACATACCACGATCT
GCTGAAAATTATCAAGGACAAGGACTTCCTGGACAATGAGGAAAACGAGGACATTCTGGAAGATATCGTG
CTGACCCTGACACTGTTTGAGGACAGAGAGATGATCGAGGAACGGCTGAAAACCTATGCCCACCTGTTCG
ACGACAAAGTGATGAAGCAGCTGAAGCGGCGGAGATACACCGGCTGGGGCAGGCTGAGCCGGAAGCTGAT
CAACGGCATCCGGGACAAGCAGTCCGGCAAGACAATCCTGGATTTCCTGAAGTCCGACGGCTTCGCCAAC
AGAAACTTCATGCAGCTGATCCACGACGACAGCCTGACCTTTAAAGAGGACATCCAGAAAGCCCAGGTGT
CCGGCCAGGGCGATAGCCTGCACGAGCACATTGCCAATCTGGCCGGCAGCCCCGCCATTAAGAAGGGCAT
CCTGCAGACAGTGAAGGTGGTGGACGAGCTCGTGAAAGTGATGGGCCGGCACAAGCCCGAGAACATCGTG
ATCGAAATGGCCAGAGAGAACCAGACCACCCAGAAGGGACAGAAGAACAGCCGCGAGAGAATGAAGCGGA
TCGAAGAGGGCATCAAAGAGCTGGGCAGCCAGATCCTGAAAGAACACCCCGTGGAAAACACCCAGCTGCA
GAACGAGAAGCTGTACCTGTACTACCTGCAGAATGGGCGGGATATGTACGTGGACCAGGAACTGGACATC
AACCGGCTGTCCGACTACGATGTGGACCATATCGTGCCTCAGAGCTTTCTGAAGGACGACTCCATCGACA
ACAAGGTGCTGACCAGAAGCGACAAGAACCGGGGCAAGAGCGACAACGTGCCCTCCGAAGAGGTCGTGAA
GAAGATGAAGAACTACTGGCGGCAGCTGCTGAACGCCAAGCTGATTACCCAGAGAAAGTTCGACAATCTG
ACCAAGGCCGAGAGAGGCGGCCTGAGCGAACTGGATAAGGCCGGCTTCATCAAGAGACAGCTGGTGGAAA
CCCGGCAGATCACAAAGCACGTGGCACAGATCCTGGACTCCCGGATGAACACTAAGTACGACGAGAATGA
CAAGCTGATCCGGGAAGTGAAAGTGATCACCCTGAAGTCCAAGCTGGTGTCCGATTTCCGGAAGGATTTC
CAGTTTTACAAAGTGCGCGAGATCAACAACTACCACCACGCCCACGACGCCTACCTGAACGCCGTCGTGG
GAACCGCCCTGATCAAAAAGTACCCTAAGCTGGAAAGCGAGTTCGTGTACGGCGACTACAAGGTGTACGA
CGTGCGGAAGATGATCGCCAAGAGCGAGCAGGAAATCGGCAAGGCTACCGCCAAGTACTTCTTCTACAGC
AACATCATGAACTTTTTCAAGACCGAGATTACCCTGGCCAACGGCGAGATCCGGAAGCGGCCTCTGATCG
AGACAAACGGCGAAACCGGGGAGATCGTGTGGGATAAGGGCCGGGATTTTGCCACCGTGCGGAAAGTGCT
GAGCATGCCCCAAGTGAATATCGTGAAAAAGACCGAGGTGCAGACAGGCGGCTTCAGCAAAGAGTCTATC
CTGCCCAAGAGGAACAGCGATAAGCTGATCGCCAGAAAGAAGGACTGGGACCCTAAGAAGTACGGCGGCT
TCGACAGCCCCACCGTGGCCTATTCTGTGCTGGTGGTGGCCAAAGTGGAAAAGGGCAAGTCCAAGAAACT
GAAGAGTGTGAAAGAGCTGCTGGGGATCACCATCATGGAAAGAAGCAGCTTCGAGAAGAATCCCATCGAC
TTTCTGGAAGCCAAGGGCTACAAAGAAGTGAAAAAGGACCTGATCATCAAGCTGCCTAAGTACTCCCTGT
TCGAGCTGGAAAACGGCCGGAAGAGAATGCTGGCCTCTGCCGGCGAACTGCAGAAGGGAAACGAACTGGC
CCTGCCCTCCAAATATGTGAACTTCCTGTACCTGGCCAGCCACTATGAGAAGCTGAAGGGCTCCCCCGAG
GATAATGAGCAGAAACAGCTGTTTGTGGAACAGCACAAGCACTACCTGGACGAGATCATCGAGCAGATCA
GCGAGTTCTCCAAGAGAGTGATCCTGGCCGACGCTAATCTGGACAAAGTGCTGTCCGCCTACAACAAGCA
CCGGGATAAGCCCATCAGAGAGCAGGCCGAGAATATCATCCACCTGTTTACCCTGACCAATCTGGGAGCC
CCTGCCGCCTTCAAGTACTTTGACACCACCATCGACCGGAAGAGGTACACCAGCACCAAAGAGGTGCTGG
ACGCCACCCTGATCCACCAGAGCATCACCGGCCTGTACGAGACACGGATCGACCTGTCTCAGCTGGGAGG
CGACAAGCGACCTGCCGCCACAAAGAAGGCTGGACAGGCTAAGAAGAAGAAAGATTACAAAGACGATGAC
GATAAGGGCTCTAGAGGATCCGTTAACTAACTTAAGCTAGCAACGGTTTCCCTCTAGCGGGATCAATTCC
GCCCCCCCCCCCTAACGTTACTGGCCGAAGCCGCTTGGAATAAGGCCGGTGTGCGTTTGTCTATATGTTA
TTTTCCACCATATTGCCGTCTTTTGGCAATGTGAGGGCCCGGAAACCTGGCCCTGTCTTCTTGACGAGCA
TTCCTAGGGGTCTTTCCCCTCTCGCCAAAGGAATGCAAGGTCTGTTGAATGTCGTGAAGGAAGCAGTTCC
TCTGGAAGCTTCTTGAAGACAAACAACGTCTGTAGCGACCCTTTGCAGGCAGCGGAACCCCCCACCTGGC
GACAGGTGCCTCTGCGGCCAAAAGCCACGTGTATAAGATACACCTGCAAAGGCGGCACAACCCCAGTGCC
ACGTTGTGAGTTGGATAGTTGTGGAAAGAGTCAAATGGCTCTCCTCAAGCGTATTCAACAAGGGGCTGAA
GGATGCCCAGAAGGTACCCCATTGTATGGGATCTGATCTGGGGCCTCGGTGCACATGCTTTACATGTGTT
TAGTCGAGGTTAAAAAAACGTCTAGGCCCCCCGAACCACGGGGACGTGGTTTTCCTTTGAAAAACACGAT
AATACCATGGCCAAGTTGACCAGTGCCGTTCCGGTGCTCACCGCGCGCGACGTCGCCGGAGCGGTCGAGT
TCTGGACCGACCGGCTCGGGTTCTCCCGGGACTTCGTGGAGGACGACTTCGCCGGTGTGGTCCGGGACGA
CGTGACCCTGTTCATCAGCGCGGTCCAGGACCAGGTGGTGCCGGACAACACCCTGGCCTGGGTGTGGGTG
CGCGGCCTGGACGAGCTGTACGCCGAGTGGTCGGAGGTCGTGTCCACGAACTTCCGGGACGCCTCCGGGC
CGGCCATGACCGAGATCGGCGAGCAGCCGTGGGGGCGGGAGTTCGCCCTGCGCGACCCGGCCGGCAACTG
CGTGCACTTCGTGGCCGAGGAGCAGGACTGAACGCGTTAAGTCGACAATCAACCTCTGGATTACAAAATT
TGTGAAAGATTGACTGGTATTCTTAACTATGTTGCTCCTTTTACGCTATGTGGATACGCTGCTTTAATGC
CTTTGTATCATGCTATTGCTTCCCGTATGGCTTTCATTTTCTCCTCCTTGTATAAATCCTGGTTGCTGTC
TCTTTATGAGGAGTTGTGGCCCGTTGTCAGGCAACGTGGCGTGGTGTGCACTGTGTTTGCTGACGCAACC
CCCACTGGTTGGGGCATTGCCACCACCTGTCAGCTCCTTTCCGGGACTTTCGCTTTCCCCCTCCCTATTG
CCACGGCGGAACTCATCGCCGCCTGCCTTGCCCGCTGCTGGACAGGGGCTCGGCTGTTGGGCACTGACAA
TTCCGTGGTGTTGTCGGGGAAATCATCGTCCTTTCCTTGGCTGCTCGCCTGTGTTGCCACCTGGATTCTG
CGCGGGACGTCCTTCTGCTACGTCCCTTCGGCCCTCAATCCAGCGGACCTTCCTTCCCGCGGCCTGCTGC
CGGCTCTGCGGCCTCTTCCGCGTCTTCGCCTTCGCCCTCAGACGAGTCGGATCTCCCTTTGGGCCGCCTC
CCCGCGTCGACTTTAAGACCAATGACTTACAAGGCAGCTGTAGATCTTAGCCACTTTTTAAAAGAAAAGG
GGGGACTGGAAGGGCTAATTCACTCCCAACGAAGACAAGATCTGCTTTTTGCTTGTACTGGGTCTCTCTG
GTTAGACCAGATCTGAGCCTGGGAGCTCTCTGGCTAACTAGGGAACCCACTGCTTAAGCCTCAATAAAGC
TTGCCTTGAGTGCTTCAAGTAGTGTGTGCCCGTCTGTTGTGTGACTCTGGTAACTAGAGATCCCTCAGAC
CCTTTTAGTCAGTGTGGAAAATCTCTAGCAGGGCCCGTTTAAACCCGCTGATCAGCCTCGACTGTGCCTT
CTAGTTGCCAGCCATCTGTTGTTTGCCCCTCCCCCGTGCCTTCCTTGACCCTGGAAGGTGCCACTCCCAC
TGTCCTTTCCTAATAAAATGAGGAAATTGCATCGCATTGTCTGAGTAGGTGTCATTCTATTCTGGGGGGT
GGGGTGGGGCAGGACAGCAAGGGGGAGGATTGGGAAGACAATAGCAGGCATGCTGGGGATGCGGTGGGCT
CTATGGCTTCTGAGGCGGAAAGAACCAGCTGGGGCTCTAGGGGGTATCCCC
[124 nt withheld, positions 9642-9765]
C
[91 nt withheld, positions 9767-9857]
A
[49 nt withheld, positions 9859-9907]
CCTTTGACGTTGGAGTCCACGTTCTTT
[37 nt withheld, positions 9935-9971]
ACCCTATCTCGGTCTATTCTTTTGATTTATAAGGGATTTTGCCGATTTCGGCCTATTGGTTAAAAAATGA
GCTGATTTAACAAAAATTTAACGCGAATTAATTCTGTGGAATGTGTGTCAGTTAGGGTGTGGAAAGTCCC
CAGGCTCCCCAGCAGGCAGAAGTATGCAAAGCATGCATCTCAATTAGTCAGCAACCAGGTGTGGAAAGTC
CCCAGGCTCCCCAGCAGGCAGAAGTATGCAAAGCATGCATCTCAATTAGTCAGCAACCATAGTCCCGCCC
CTAACTCCGCCCATCCCGCCCCTAACTCCGCCCAGTTCCGCCCATTCTCCGCCCCATGGCTGACTAATTT
TTTTTATTTATGCAGAGGCCGAGGCCGCCTCTGCCTCTGAGCTATTCCAGAAGTAGTGAGGAGGCTTTTT
TGGAGGCCTAGGCTTTTGCAAAAAGCTCCCGGGAGCTTGTATATCCATTTTCGGATCTGATCAGCACGTG
TTGACAATTAATCATCGGCATAGTATATCGGCATAGTATAATACGACAAGGTGAGGAACTAAACCATGGC
CAAGTTGACCAGTGCCGTTCCGGTGCTCACCGCGCGCGACGTCGCCGGAGCGGTCGAGTTCTGGACCGAC
CGGCTCGGGTTCTCCCGGGACTTCGTGGAGGACGACTTCGCCGGTGTGGTCCGGGACGACGTGACCCTGT
TCATCAGCGCGGTCCAGGACCAGGTGGTGCCGGACAACACCCTGGCCTGGGTGTGGGTGCGCGGCCTGGA
CGAGCTGTACGCCGAGTGGTCGGAGGTCGTGTCCACGAACTTCCGGGACGCCTCCGGGCCGGCCATGACC
GAGATCGGCGAGCAGCCGTGGGGGCGGGAGTTCGCCCTGCGCGACCCGGCCGGCAACTGCGTGCACTTCG
TGGCCGAGGAGCAGGACTGACACGTGCTACGAGATTTCGATTCCACCGCCGCCTTCTATGAAAGGTTGGG
CTTCGGAATCGTTTTCCGGGACGCCGGCTGGATGATCCTCCAGCGCGGGGATCTCATGCTGGAGTTCTTC
GCCCACCCCAACTTGTTTATTGCAGCTTATAATGGTTACAAATAAAGCAATAGCATCACAAATTTCACAA
ATAAAGCATTTTTTTCACTGCATTCTAGTTGTGGTTTGTCCAAACTCATCAATGTATCTTATCATGTCTG
TATACCGTCGACCTCTAGCTAGAGCTTGGCGTAATCATGGTCATAGCTGTTTCCTGTGTGAAATTGTTAT
CCGCTCACAATTCCACACAACATACGAGCCGGAAGCATAAAGTGTAAAGCCTGGGGTGCCTAATGAGTGA
GCTAACTCACATTAATTGCGTTGCGCTCACTGCCCGCTTTCCAGTCGGGAAACCTGTCGTGCCAGCTGCA
TTAATGAATCGGCCAACGCGCGGGGAGAGGCGGTTTGCGTATTGGGCGCTCTTCCGCTTCCTCGCTCACT
GACTCGCTGCGCTCGGTCGTTCGGCTGCGGCGAGCGGTATCAGCTCACTCAAAGGCGGTAATACGGTTAT
CCACAGAATCAGGGGATAACGCAGGAAAGAACATGTGAGCAAAAGGCCAGCAAAAGGCCAGGAACCGTAA
AAAGGCCGCGTTGCTGGCGTTTTTCCATAGGCTCCGCCCCCCTGACGAGCATCACAAAAATCGACGCTCA
AGTCAGAGGTGGCGAAACCCGACAGGACTATAAAGATACCAGGCGTTTCCCCCTGGAAGCTCCCTCGTGC
GCTCTCCTGTTCCGACCCTGCCGCTTACCGGATACCTGTCCGCCTTTCTCCCTTCGGGAAGCGTGGCGCT
TTCTCATAGCTCACGCTGTAGGTATCTCAGTTCGGTGTAGGTCGTTCGCTCCAAGCTGGGCTGTGTGCAC
GAACCCCCCGTTCAGCCCGACCGCTGCGCCTTATCCGGTAACTATCGTCTTGAGTCCAACCCGGTAAGAC
ACGACTTATCGCCACTGGCAGCAGCCACTGGTAACAGGATTAGCAGAGCGAGGTATGTAGGCGGTGCTAC
AGAGTTCTTGAAGTGGTGGCCTAACTACGGCTACACTAGAAGAACAGTATTTGGTATCTGCGCTCTGCTG
AAGCCAGTTACCTTCGGAAAAAGAGTTGGTAGCTCTTGATCCGGCAAACAAACCACCGCTGGTAGCGGTG
GTTTTTTTGTTTGCAAGCAGCAGATTACGCGCAGAAAAAAAGGATCTCAAGAAGATCCTTTGATCTTTTC
TACGGGGTCTGACGCTCAGTGGAACGAAAACTCACGTTAAGGGATTTTGGTCATGAGATTATCAAAAAGG
ATCTTCACCTAGATCCTTTTAAATTAAAAATGAAGTTTTAAATCAATCTAAAGTATATATGAGTAAACTT
GGTCTGACAGTTACCAATGCTTAATCAGTGAGGCACCTATCTCAGCGATCTGTCTATTTCGTTCATCCAT
AGTTGCCTGACTCCCCGTCGTGTAGATAACTACGATACGGGAGGGCTTACCATCTGGCCCCAGTGCTGCA
ATGATACCGCGAGACCCACGCTCACCGGCTCCAGATTTATCAGCAATAAACCAGCCAGCCGGAAGGGCCG
AGCGCAGAAGTGGTCCTGCAACTTTATCCGCCTCCATCCAGTCTATTAATTGTTGCCGGGAAGCTAGAGT
AAGTAGTTCGCCAGTTAATAGTTTGCGCAACGTTGTTGCCATTGCTACAGGCATCGTGGTGTCACGCTCG
TCGTTTGGTATGGCTTCATTCAGCTCCGGTTCCCAACGATCAAGGCGAGTTACATGATCCCCCATGTTGT
GCAAAAAAGCGGTTAGCTCCTTCGGTCCTCCGATCGTTGTCAGAAGTAAGTTGGCCGCAGTGTTATCACT
CATGGTTATGGCAGCACTGCATAATTCTCTTACTGTCATGCCATCCGTAAGATGCTTTTCTGTGACTGGT
GAGTACTCAACCAAGTCATTCTGAGAATAGTGTATGCGGCGACCGAGTTGCTCTTGCCCGGCGTCAATAC
GGGATAATACCGCGCCACATAGCAGAACTTTAAAAGTGCTCATCATTGGAAAACGTTCTTCGGGGCGAAA
ACTCTCAAGGATCTTACCGCTGTTGAGATCCAGTTCGATGTAACCCACTCGTGCACCCAACTGATCTTCA
GCATCTTTTACTTTCACCAGCGTTTCTGGGTGAGCAAAAACAGGAAGGCAAAATGCCGCAAAAAAGGGAA
TAAGGGCGACACGGAAATGTTGAATACTCATACTCTTCCTTTTTCAATATTATTGAAGCATTTATCAGGG
TTATTGTCTCATGAGCGGATACATATTTGAATGTATTTAGAAAAATAAACAAATAGGGGTTCCGCGCACA
TTTCCCCGAAAAGTGCCACCTGAC
